Addgene plasmid #45870: pCRII-Topo Couptf1
Depositing lab: Jeffrey Macklis. Depositing organization: Harvard University.
Backbone
  Vector backbone: pCRII-Topo
  Backbone manufacturer: Invitrogen
  Backbone size w/o insert (bp): 4000
  Total vector size (bp): 4600
  Vector type: in situ
Growth in bacteria
  Bacterial resistance: Ampicillin, 100 μg/mL
  Growth temperature: 37°C
  Growth strain: DH5alpha
  Copy number: Unknown
Gene/Insert
  Gene/Insert name: Couptf1 in situ probe (alt names: Couptf1; Nr2f1; nuclear receptor subfamily 2, group F, member 1)
  Species: M. musculus (mouse)
  Insert size (bp): 619
  Mutation: contains bp# 1755-2381 of NM_010151.2
  GenBank ID: NM_010151
  Entrez Gene: Nr2f1 (a.k.a. COUP-, COUP-T, COUP-TF1, COUP-TFI, COUPTFA, EAR-3, EAR3, Erb, Erbal3, SVP44, Tcfcou, Tcfcoup1)
  Cloning method: TOPO Cloning
  Sequencing primers: 5′ M13 Rev, Sp6; 3′ T7, M13 Forward
Terms and licenses: Academic/Nonprofit Terms; Industry Terms: Not Available to Industry
Depositor comments: For in vitro transcription, use the HindIII restriction digest and T7 promoter for sense probe generation and the NotI restriction digest and Sp6 promoter for antisense probe generation. Please note that Addgene's sequencing results match bp# 1755-2381 of NM_010151.2, not bp# 1635-2273 as indicated on plasmid map. The plasmid functions as described in the associated publication.
How to cite: pCRII-Topo Couptf1 was a gift from Jeffrey Macklis (Addgene plasmid # 45870 ; http://n2t.net/addgene:45870 ; RRID:Addgene_45870)
