[The description below was written by a language model from this plasmid's Addgene catalogue record.]
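Description:
pCRII-Topo Couptf1 is an in situ hybridization probe template built on the commercial pCRII-TOPO cloning vector, a bacterial plasmid of about 4 kb designed for topoisomerase-mediated capture of PCR products. With its insert the construct is roughly 4.6 kb. It is propagated in E. coli under ampicillin selection; the record lists the copy number as unknown and does not provide a feature table, so other backbone elements are not documented here.

The insert is a fragment of about 619 bp from the mouse Nr2f1 transcript, which encodes the orphan nuclear receptor COUP-TFI (nuclear receptor subfamily 2, group F, member 1). It was introduced by TOPO cloning. It is not meant to express protein: the cloning site is flanked by opposing SP6 and T7 bacteriophage RNA polymerase promoters, with M13 primer sites just outside them, so that labelled riboprobes can be made from either strand by run-off in vitro transcription. According to the depositor, linearizing with HindIII and transcribing from T7 gives the sense (control) probe, while linearizing with NotI and transcribing from SP6 gives the antisense probe that detects Nr2f1 mRNA.

The record flags a discrepancy. Repository sequencing places the insert at positions 1755–2381 of the reference mRNA, not at the somewhat more upstream coordinates shown on the depositor's plasmid map. That span is also slightly longer than the stated insert size. The plasmid is nonetheless reported to function as described in the associated publication, and its use is mapping Couptf1 expression in mouse tissue.
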