>Addgene plasmid #45870 | pCRII-Topo Couptf1 | addgene partial sequence | sequence record 65139 | M13pUC-rev 5'-AGCGGATAACAATTTCACACAGG-3'
AGCTATTTAGGTGACACTATAGAATACTCAAGCTATGCATCAAGCTTGGTACCGAGCTCGGATCCACTAG
TAACGGCCGCCAGTGTGCTGGAATTCGCCCTTTTGAAGAACAGCCTCGACAACATATATCGCACTCATTA
TAAGAAGCAAAGGGTTATATCAAAAATTATTAGTATAGAATCACAGGAAATCTGGTTTGGAACCAGAAAA
AATACAAAACAGATATAGATACATAGACACAGGACAAATTTTTTATAATTATTTGGAAAATGTTATTTCC
CCCTAATTCTTGTTCATTTTTGTTTATGCGCATACGATGTTTAAATTTTACAAAAAATGAAAATAAACAC
TAGTATTTTACAAAATGAATAACAATGTTCAGTGTATGTTTCTACATAGGATTCAGTCCACTTCCATATG
AGTAGTTTTCTGTACAGAATATATCCACATCCATCCACAATAAATCCTGGAAGGTCCATCTATTTTATTA
AATTTCTCATGGTCCTCTCTTCCAAATCGTTCTTTTTTTTTTTTTTTTTTTCATTTTCTCACCAGACACG
AGGTCCTTTTTCTTTCCTTTCCAATGTACTTACAGATCAGATCCTAAATGAGTCTCCTTTTCTCCTGGTT
TGCAGCTCAGGTTGCATTCCTGCAGAGTGGGCTGCTCTTGTTCCCAGCCCTCCTCCCGTCTGCCTGGCCT
GCCTGGTCCATCATACCAGCATCCCCAAAAAGGGCGAATTCTGCAGATATCCATCACACTGGCGGCCGCT
CGAGCATGCATCTAGAGGGCCCAATTCGCCCTATAGTGAGTCGTATTACAATTCACTGGCCGTCGTTTTA
CAACGTCGTGACTGGGAAAACCCTGGCGTTACCCAACTTAATCGCCTTGCAGCACATCCCCCTTTCGCCA
GCTGG
